>Addgene plasmid #54877 | mApple-CENPB-N-22 | depositor partial sequence | sequence record 85267 | insert sequence
CGACGTCAGATCCGCTAGCCACCATGGGCCCCAAGCGGCGGCAGCTGACGTTCCGGGAGAAGTCGCGGAT
CATCCAGGAGGTGGAGGAGAACCCGGACCTACGCAAGGGCGAGATCGCGCGGCGCTTCAACATCCCGCCG
TCCACGCTGAGCACGATCCTGAAGAACAAGCGCGCCATCCTGGCGTCGGAGCGCAAGTACGGGGTGGCCT
CCACCTGCCGCAAGACCAACAAGCTGTCTCCCTACGACAAGCTCGAGGGCTTGCTCATCGCCTGGTTCCA
GCAGATCCGCGCCGCCGGCCTGCCGGTCAAGGGCATCATCCTCAAGGAGAAGGCGCTGCGCATAGCCGAG
GAGCTGGGCATGGACGACTTCACCGCCTCCAACGGCTGGCTGGACCGCTTCCGCCGGCGCCACGGCGTGG
TGTCCTGCAGCGGCGTGGCCCGCGCCCGCGCGCGAAACGCTGCCCCCCGCACCCCGGCGGCGCCTGCCAG
TCCGGCCGCGGTGCCCTCGGAGGGCAGTGGCGGGAGCACTCTCGAGCTCAAGCTTCGAATTCTGCAGTCG
ACGGTACCGCGGGCCCGGGATCCACCGGTCGCCACCATGGTGAGCAAGGGCGAGGAGAATAACATGGCCA
TCATCAAGGAGTTCATGCGCTTCAAGGTGCACATGGAGGGCTCCGTGAACGGCCACGAGTTCGAGATCGA
GGGCGAGGGCGAGGGCCGCCCCTACGAGGCCTTTCAGACCGCTAAGCTGAAGGTGACCAAGGGTGGCCCC
CTGCCCTTCGCCTGGGACATCCTGTCCCCTCAGTTCATGTACGGCTCCAAGGTCTACATTAAGCACCCAG
CCGACATCCCCGACTACTTCAAGCTGTCCTTCCCCGAGGGCTTCAGGTGGGAGCGCGTGATGAACTTCGA
GGACGGCGGCATTATTCACGTTAACCAGGACTCCTCCCTGCAGGACGGCGTGTTCATCTACAAGGTGAAG
CTGCGCGGCACCAACTTCCCCTCCGACGGCCCCGTAATGCAGAAGAAGACCATGGGCTGGGAGGCCTCCG
AGGAGCGGATGTACCCCGAGGACGGCGCCCTGAAGAGCGAGATCAAGAAGAGGCTGAAGCTGAAGGACGG
CGGCCACTACGCCGCCGAGGTCAAGACCACCTACAAGGCCAAGAAGCCCGTGCAGCTGCCCGGCGCCTAC
ATCGTCGACATCAAGTTGGACATCGTGTCCCACAACGAGGACTACACCATCGTGGAACAGTACGAACGCG
CCGAGGGCCGCCACTCCACCGGCGGCATGGACGAGCTGTACAAGTAAGCGGCCGCGACTCTAGATCATAA
TCAGCCATACCACATTGAG
