>Addgene plasmid #54877 | mApple-CENPB-N-22 | addgene partial sequence | sequence record 96026 | Mombaerts mRFPup 5'-GTGGCCGTTCACGGAGCCCTCCATG-3'
GATGATGGCCATGTTATTCTCCTCGCCCTTGCTCACCATGGTGGCGACCGGTGGATCCCGGGCCCGCGGT
ACCGTCGACTGCAGAATTCGAAGCTTGAGCTCGAGAGTGCTCCCGCCACTGCCCTCCGAGGGCACCGCGG
CCGGACTGGCAGGCGCCGCCGGGGTGCGGGGGGCAGCGTTTCGCGCGCGGGCGCGGGCCACGCCGCTGCA
GGACACCACGCCGTGGCGCCGGCGGAAGCGGTCCAGCCAGCCGTTGGAGGCGGTGAAGTCGTCCATGCCC
AGCTCCTCGGCTATGCGCAGCGCCTTCTCCTTGAGGATGATGCCCTTGACCGGCAGGCCGGCGGCGCGGA
TCTGCTGGAACCAGGCGATGAGCAAGCCCTCGAGCTTGTCGTAGGGAGACAGCTTGTTGGTCTTGCGGCA
GGTGGAGGCCACCCCGTACTTGCGCTCCGACGCCAGGATGGCGCGCTTGTTCTTCAGGATCGTGCTCAGC
GTGGACGGCGGGATGTTGAAGCGCCGCGCGATCTCGCCCTTGCGTAGGTCCGGGTTCTCCTCCACCTCCT
GGATGATCCGCGACTTCTCCCGGAACGTCAGCTGCCGCCGCTTGGGGCCCATGGTGGCTAGCGGATCTGA
CGGTTCACTAAACCAGCTCTGCTTATATAGACCTCCCACCGTACACGCCTACCGCCCATTTGCGTCAATG
GGGCGGAGTTGTTACGACATTTTGGAAAGTCCCGTTGATTTTGGTGCCAAAACAAACTCCCATTGACGTC
AATGGGGTGGAGACTTGGAAATCCCCGTGAGTCAAACCGCTATCCACGCCCATTGATGTACTGCCAAAAC
CGCATCACCATGGTAATAGCGATGACTAATACGT
