[The description below was written by a language model from this plasmid's Addgene catalogue record.]
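Description:
mApple-CENPB-N-22 is a mammalian expression plasmid built on the mApple-N1 backbone (about 4.75 kb without the insert), an N1-style fluorescent protein fusion vector in which the gene of interest sits upstream of the fluorophore. It is maintained in E. coli as a high-copy plasmid under kanamycin selection, and it carries a neomycin resistance marker so that transfected mammalian cells can be selected with G418. No feature table accompanies the record, so the specific origins of replication and the polyadenylation elements are not explicitly listed, although the use of an SV40 polyA reverse sequencing primer suggests an SV40 polyadenylation signal downstream of the fusion. The cloning method is not recorded.

The insert is a fragment of human CENPB encoding amino acids 1-169, which the record identifies as the DNA-binding domain of centromere protein B. It is expressed from the CMV promoter, a strong constitutive promoter in most mammalian cell lines, and is fused at its C terminus to mApple, a red-orange monomeric fluorescent protein with the listed excitation and emission maxima of 568 and 592 nm. The "22" in the name may refer to the length of the linker between the two parts, but the record does not state this. Because the CENPB DNA-binding domain recognises centromeric DNA, the fusion concentrates at centromeres within the nucleus. The construct therefore serves as a live-cell localization marker for centromeres, useful in fluorescence microscopy for following chromosome and centromere behaviour or for co-labelling alongside spectrally distinct fluorescent probes.
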