Addgene plasmid #54877: mApple-CENPB-N-22
Purpose: Localization: Nucleus/Centromeres, Excitation: 568, Emission: 592
Depositing lab: Michael Davidson. Depositing organization: Florida State University, Tallahassee.
Backbone
  Vector backbone: mApple-N1
  Backbone size w/o insert (bp): 4750
  Vector type: Mammalian Expression
  Selectable markers: Neomycin (select with G418)
Growth in bacteria
  Bacterial resistance: Kanamycin, 50 μg/mL
  Growth temperature: 37°C
  Growth strain: DH5alpha
  Copy number: High Copy
Gene/Insert
  Gene/Insert name: CENPB (alt name: NM_001810.5)
  Species: H. sapiens (human)
  Mutation: aa 1-169 of CENPB (DNA Binding Domain)
  Entrez Gene: CENPB
  Promoter: CMV
  Tag / fusion protein: mApple (C terminal on backbone)
  Cloning method: Unknown
  Sequencing primers: 5′ CMV-F; 3′ SV40pA-R
Terms and licenses: Academic/Nonprofit Terms; Industry Terms: Not Available to Industry
Depositor comments: . Excitation = 568; Emission = 592
How to cite: mApple-CENPB-N-22 was a gift from Michael Davidson (Addgene plasmid # 54877 ; http://n2t.net/addgene:54877 ; RRID:Addgene_54877)
